>Addgene plasmid #83847 | pDONR-IAA1_no stop | depositor full sequence | sequence record 161919 | pDONR-IAA1_no stop sequence 3054 bps
CTTTCCTGCGTTATCCCCTGATTCTGTGGATAACCGTATTACCGCCTTTGAGTGAGCTGATACCGCTCGC
CGCAGCCGAACGACCGAGCGCAGCGAGTCAGTGAGCGAGGAAGCGGAAGAGCGCCCAATACGCAAACCGC
CTCTCCCCGCGCGTTGGCCGATTCATTAATGCAGCTGGCACGACAGGTTTCCCGACTGGAAAGCGGGCAG
TGAGCGCAACGCAATTAATACGCGTACCGCTAGCCAGGAAGAGTTTGTAGAAACGCAAAAAGGCCATCCG
TCAGGATGGCCTTCTGCTTAGTTTGATGCCTGGCAGTTTATGGCGGGCGTCCTGCCCGCCACCCTCCGGG
CCGTTGCTTCACAACGTTCAAATCCGCTCCCGGCGGATTTGTCCTACTCAGGAGAGCGTTCACCGACAAA
CAACAGATAAAACGAAAGGCCCAGTCTTCCGACTGAGCCTTTCGTTTTATTTGATGCCTGGCAGTTCCCT
ACTCTCGCGTTAACGCTAGCATGGATGTTTTCCCAGTCACGACGTTGTAAAACGACGGCCAGTCTTAAGC
TCGGGCCCCAAATAATGATTTTATTTTGACTGATAGTGACCTGTTCGTTGCAACAAATTGATGAGCAATG
CTTTTTTATAATGCCAACTTTGTACAAAAAAGCAGGCTTCAAAATGGAAGTCACCAATGGGCTTAACCTT
AAGGACACAGAGCTTCGTTTGGGATTACCCGGAGCACAAGAAGAACAACAACTAGAACTTTCTTGCGTCA
GAAGCAACAACAAGCGCAAGAACAACGACTCAACAGAAGAATCTGCTCCTCCTCCTGCAAAAACACAAAT
CGTTGGATGGCCTCCAGTGAGATCTAACCGTAAGAACAACAACAACAAAAACGTGAGTTATGTGAAAGTG
AGTATGGACGGAGCTCCATATCTCCGTAAGATAGATCTCAAGATGTACAAAAACTATCCAGAGCTTCTCA
AAGCACTAGAGAACATGTTCAAGTTCACAGTAGGTGAATATTCCGAGAGAGAAGGCTACAAAGGATCTGG
ATTTGTACCTACTTATGAAGACAAAGATGGAGATTGGATGTTGGTCGGTGATGTTCCATGGGACATGTTC
TCTTCATCTTGTCAAAAACTCAGAATCATGAAAGGATCCGAAGCTCCTACTGCCTTACACCCAGCTTTCT
TGTACAAAGTTGGCATTATAAGAAAGCATTGCTTATCAATTTGTTGCAACGAACAGGTCACTATCAGTCA
AAATAAAATCATTATTTGCCATCCAGCTGATATCCCCTATAGTGAGTCGTATTACATGGTCATAGCTGTT
TCCTGGCAGCTCTGGCCCGTGTCTCAAAATCTCTGATGTTACATTGCACAAGATAAAATAATATCATCAT
GAACAATAAAACTGTCTGCTTACATAAACAGTAATACAAGGGGTGTTATGAGCCATATTCAACGGGAAAC
GTCGAGGCCGCGATTAAATTCCAACATGGATGCTGATTTATATGGGTATAAATGGGCTCGCGATAATGTC
GGGCAATCAGGTGCGACAATCTATCGCTTGTATGGGAAGCCCGATGCGCCAGAGTTGTTTCTGAAACATG
GCAAAGGTAGCGTTGCCAATGATGTTACAGATGAGATGGTCAGACTAAACTGGCTGACGGAATTTATGCC
TCTTCCGACCATCAAGCATTTTATCCGTACTCCTGATGATGCATGGTTACTCACCACTGCGATCCCCGGA
AAAACAGCATTCCAGGTATTAGAAGAATATCCTGATTCAGGTGAAAATATTGTTGATGCGCTGGCAGTGT
TCCTGCGCCGGTTGCATTCGATTCCTGTTTGTAATTGTCCTTTTAACAGCGATCGCGTATTTCGTCTCGC
TCAGGCGCAATCACGAATGAATAACGGTTTGGTTGATGCGAGTGATTTTGATGACGAGCGTAATGGCTGG
CCTGTTGAACAAGTCTGGAAAGAAATGCATAAACTTTTGCCATTCTCACCGGATTCAGTCGTCACTCATG
GTGATTTCTCACTTGATAACCTTATTTTTGACGAGGGGAAATTAATAGGTTGTATTGATGTTGGACGAGT
CGGAATCGCAGACCGATACCAGGATCTTGCCATCCTATGGAACTGCCTCGGTGAGTTTTCTCCTTCATTA
CAGAAACGGCTTTTTCAAAAATATGGTATTGATAATCCTGATATGAATAAATTGCAGTTTCATTTGATGC
TCGATGAGTTTTTCTAATCAGAATTGGTTAATTGGTTGTAACACTGGCAGAGCATTACGCTGACTTGACG
GGACGGCGCAAGCTCATGACCAAAATCCCTTAACGTGAGTTACGCGTCGTTCCACTGAGCGTCAGACCCC
GTAGAAAAGATCAAAGGATCTTCTTGAGATCCTTTTTTTCTGCGCGTAATCTGCTGCTTGCAAACAAAAA
AACCACCGCTACCAGCGGTGGTTTGTTTGCCGGATCAAGAGCTACCAACTCTTTTTCCGAAGGTAACTGG
CTTCAGCAGAGCGCAGATACCAAATACTGTTCTTCTAGTGTAGCCGTAGTTAGGCCACCACTTCAAGAAC
TCTGTAGCACCGCCTACATACCTCGCTCTGCTAATCCTGTTACCAGTGGCTGCTGCCAGTGGCGATAAGT
CGTGTCTTACCGGGTTGGACTCAAGACGATAGTTACCGGATAAGGCGCAGCGGTCGGGCTGAACGGGGGG
TTCGTGCACACAGCCCAGCTTGGAGCGAACGACCTACACCGAACTGAGATACCTACAGCGTGAGCTATGA
GAAAGCGCCACGCTTCCCGAAGGGAGAAAGGCGGACAGGTATCCGGTAAGCGGCAGGGTCGGAACAGGAG
AGCGCACGAGGGAGCTTCCAGGGGGAAACGCCTGGTATCTTTATAGTCCTGTCGGGTTTCGCCACCTCTG
ACTTGAGCGTCGATTTTTGTGATGCTCGTCAGGGGGGCGGAGCCTATGGAAAAACGCCAGCAACGCGGCC
TTTTTACGGTTCCTGGCCTTTTGCTGGCCTTTTGCTCACATGTT
Features (pLannotate 1.2.2; 10 found; start..end, strand, type, name):
    121..213     +  CDS            lacI (fragment): lac repressor; lacI; The lac repressor binds to the lac operator to inhibit transcription in E. coli. This inhibition can be relieved by adding lactose or isopropyl-β-D-thiogalactopyranoside (IPTG).
    268..295     -  terminator     rrnB T2 terminator: transcription terminator T2 from the E. coli rrnB gene
    427..470     +  terminator     rrnB T1 terminator: Escherichia coli rrnB; transcription terminator T1 from the E. coli rrnB gene
    517..553     -  CDS            lacZα (fragment): LacZα fragment of β-galactosidase; lacZ fragment
    569..668     +  protein_bind   attL1: mutant version of attL; recombination site for the Gateway® LR reaction LR Clonase™
    674..1177    +  CDS            IAA1: IAA1_ARATH - Experimental evidence at protein level: Swiss-Prot protein existence level 1. Aux/IAA proteins are short-lived transcriptional factors that function as repressors of early auxin response genes at low auxin concentrations. Repression is thought to result from the interaction with auxin response factors (ARFs), proteins that bind to the auxin- responsive promoter element (AuxRE). Formation of heterodimers with ARF proteins may alter their ability to modulate early auxin response genes expression. From Arabidopsis thaliana (Mouse-ear cress).
   1179..1278    -  protein_bind   attL2: mutant version of attL; recombination site for the Gateway® LR reaction LR Clonase™
   1296..1314    -  promoter       T7 promoter: promoter for bacteriophage T7 RNA polymerase
   1448..2257    +  CDS            KanR: aminoglycoside phosphotransferase; aph(3')-Ia; confers resistance to kanamycin in bacteria or G418 (Geneticin®) in eukaryotes
   2404..2992    +  rep_origin     ori: high-copy-number ColE1/pMB1/pBR322/pUC origin of replication
