[The description below was written by a language model from this plasmid's Addgene catalogue record and pLannotate feature annotations shown in this document.]
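Description:
pDONR-IAA1_no stop is a Gateway entry clone of about 3.05 kb built on the pDONR221 backbone. It carries the coding sequence of Arabidopsis thaliana IAA1 (AT4G14560, also known as AXR5). It is maintained in E. coli through a high-copy ColE1/pUC-type origin of replication and selected with kanamycin via an aminoglycoside phosphotransferase gene (KanR). Although the catalogue calls it a donor vector, the annotated sequence shows attL1 and attL2 sites flanking the insert. This indicates that the BP recombination has already taken place and the plasmid is ready to serve as the substrate for an LR reaction.

The IAA1 open reading frame sits between attL1 and attL2 and lacks its stop codon. After LR transfer into a suitable destination vector, translation can therefore read through the att site into a C-terminal tag, reporter or other fusion partner. IAA1 belongs to the Aux/IAA family of short-lived transcriptional repressors, which interact with auxin response factors to hold early auxin-responsive genes off at low auxin concentrations.

The plasmid has no promoter positioned to express the insert in plants or other eukaryotes. The only promoter annotated is a T7 promoter just outside attL2, facing back toward the insert. rrnB T1 and T2 terminators upstream of attL1 insulate the cassette from read-through transcription. The short lacI and lacZα fragments are backbone remnants. M13 primer sites on either side allow the insert to be checked by sequencing. The associated publication concerns a synthetic approach to the tunability of auxin signalling, which suggests the clone was a source for IAA1 fusion expression constructs, although the record does not name specific destination vectors.
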