Addgene plasmid #83847: pDONR-IAA1_no stop
Purpose: Gateway donor vector for IAA1 with no stop codon
Depositing lab: Jennifer Nemhauser. Depositing organization: University of Washington. Publication: A synthetic approach reveals extensive tunability of auxin signaling. Havens KA, Guseman JM, Jang SS, Pierre-Jerome E, Bolten N, Klavins E, Nemhauser JL. Plant Physiol. 2012 Sep;160(1):135-42. doi: 10.1104/pp.112.202184. Epub 2012 Jul 27. PubMed 22843664.
Backbone
  Vector backbone: pDONR221
  Backbone manufacturer: Invitrogen
  Vector type: Gateway Donor vector
Growth in bacteria
  Bacterial resistance: Kanamycin, 50 μg/mL
  Growth temperature: 37°C
  Growth strain: DH5alpha
  Copy number: Unknown
Gene/Insert
  Gene/Insert name: IAA1
  Species: A. thaliana (mustard weed)
  Mutation: no stop codon
  Entrez Gene: IAA1 (a.k.a. AT4G14560, AUX/IAA PROTEIN 1, AUXIN RESISTANT 5, AXR5, DL3320W, FCAALL.409, indole-3-acetic acid inducible, indole-3-acetic acid inducible 1)
  Cloning method: Gateway Cloning
  Sequencing primers: 5′ M13F; 3′ M13R
Terms and licenses: Academic/Nonprofit Terms; Industry Terms: Not Available to Industry
How to cite: pDONR-IAA1_no stop was a gift from Jennifer Nemhauser (Addgene plasmid # 83847 ; http://n2t.net/addgene:83847 ; RRID:Addgene_83847)
