>Addgene plasmid #83847 | pDONR-IAA1_no stop | addgene partial sequence | sequence record 161302 | M13pUC-Fwd 5'-CCCAGTCACGACGTTGTAAAACG-3'
AATAATGATTTTATTTTGACTGATAGTGACCTGTTCGTTGCAACAAATTGATGAGCAATGCTTTTTTATA
ATGCCAACTTTGTACAAAAAAGCAGGCTTCAAAATGGAAGTCACCAATGGGCTTAACCTTAAGGACACAG
AGCTTCGTTTGGGATTACCCGGAGCACAAGAAGAACAACAACTAGAACTTTCTTGCGTCAGAAGCAACAA
CAAGCGCAAGAACAACGACTCAACAGAAGAATCTGCTCCTCCTCCTGCAAAAACACAAATCGTTGGATGG
CCTCCAGTGAGATCTAACCGTAAGAACAACAACAACAAAAACGTGAGTTATGTGAAAGTGAGTATGGACG
GAGCTCCATATCTCCGTAAGATAGATCTCAAGATGTACAAAAACTATCCAGAGCTTCTCAAAGCACTAGA
GAACATGTTCAAGTTCACAGTAGGTGAATATTCCGAGAGAGAAGGCTACAAAGGATCTGGATTTGTACCT
ACTTATGAAGACAAAGATGGAGATTGGATGTTGGTCGGTGATGTTCCATGGGACATGTTCTCTTCATCTT
GTCAAAAACTCAGAATCATGAAAGGATCCGAAGCTCCTACTGCCTTACACCCAGCTTTCTTGTACAAAGT
TGGCATTATAAGAAAGCATTGCTTATCAATTTGTTGCAACGAACAGGTCACTATCAGTCAAAATAAAATC
ATTATTTGCCATCCAGCTGATATCCCCTATAGTGAGTCGTATTACATGGTCATAGCTGTTTCCTGGCAGC
TCTG
